>Addgene plasmid #211776 | LLP783_SpyCatcher-DNMT3A-CO | addgene full sequence | sequence record 417370 | Addgene NGS Result
GACGTCCATAGAGCCCACCGCATCCCCAGCATGCCTGCTATTGTCTTCCCAATCCTCCCCCTTGCTGTCC
TGCCCCACCCCACCCCCCAGAATAGAATGACACCTACTCAGACAATGCGATGCAATTTCCTCATTTTATT
AGGAAAGGACAGTGGGAGTGGCACCTTCCAGGGTCAAGGAAGGCACGGGGGAGGGGCAAACAACAGATGG
CTGGCAACTAGAAGGCACAGTCAACTGCCCTTGTACAGCTCGTCCATGCCGAGAGTGATCCCGGCGGCGG
TCACGAACTCCAGCAGGACCATGTGATCGCGCTTCTCGTTGGGGTCTTTGCTCAGGGCGGACTGGGTGCT
CAGGTAGTGGTTGTCGGGCAGCAGCACGGGGCCGTCGCCGATGGGGGTGTTCTGCTGGTAGTGGTCGGCG
AGCTGCACGCTGCCGTCCTCGATGTTGTGGCGGATCTTGAAGTTCACCTTGATGCCGTTCTTCTGCTTGT
CGGCCATGATATAGACGTTGTGGCTGTTGTAGTTGTACTCCAGCTTGTGCCCCAGGATGTTGCCGTCCTC
CTTGAAGTCGATGCCCTTCAGCTCGATGCGGTTCACCAGGGTGTCGCCCTCGAACTTCACCTCGGCGCGG
GTCTTGTAGTTGCCGTCGTCCTTGAAGAAGATGGTGCGCTCCTGGACGTAGCCTTCGGGCATGGCGGACT
TGAAGAAGTCGTGCTGCTTCATGTGGTCGGGGTAGCGGCTGAAGCACTGCACGCCGTAGGTCAGGGTGGT
CACGAGGGTGGGCCAGGGCACGGGCAGCTTGCCGGTGGTGCAGATGAACTTCAGGGTCAGCTTGCCGTAG
GTGGCATCGCCCTCGCCCTCGCCGGACACGCTGAACTTGTGGCCGTTTACGTCGCCGTCCAGCTCGACCA
GGATGGGCACCACCCCGGTGAACAGCTCCTCGCCCTTGCTCACCATGGTGGCCGTACGGGTGGCGCGCGT
AGCCTAGGCCTCCAAAAAAGCCTCCTCACTACTTCTGGAATAGCTCAGAGGCAGAGGCGGCCTCGGCCTC
TGCATAAATAAAAAAAATTAGTCAGCCATGGGGCGGAGAATGGGCGGAACTGGGCGGAGTTAGGGGCGGG
ATGGGCGGAGTTAGGGGCGGGACTATGGTTGCTGACTAATTGAGATGCATGCTTTGCATACTTCTGCCTG
CCTGAATTCACGTCGACGGATCGGGAGATCTCCCGATCCCCTATGGTGCACTCTCAGTACAATCTGCTCT
GATGCCGCATAGTTAAGCCAGTATCTGCTCCCTGCTTGTGTGTTGGAGGTCGCTGAGTAGTGCGCGAGCA
AAATTTAAGCTACAACAAGGCAAGGCTTGACCGACAATTGCATGAAGAATCTGCTTAGGGTTAGGCGTTT
TGCGTGCAAAGATGGATAAAGTTTTAAACAGAGAGGAATCTTTGCAGCTAATGGACCTTCTAGGTCTTGA
AAGGAGTGGGAATTGGCTCCGGTGCCCGTCAGTGGGCAGAGCGCACATCGCCCACAGTCCCCGAGAAGTT
GGGGGGAGGGGTCGGCAATTGAACCGGTGCCTAGAGAAGGTGGCGCGGGGTAAACTGGGAAAGTGATGTC
GTGTACTGGCTCCGCCTTTTTCCCGAGGGTGGGGGAGAACCGTATATAAGTGCAGTAGTCGCCGTGAACG
TTCTTTTTCGCAACGGGTTTGCCGCCAGAACACAGGTAAGTGCCGTGTGTGGTTCCCGCGGGCCTGGCCT
CTTTACGGGTTATGGCCCTTGCGTGCCTTGAATTACTTCCACCTGGCTGCAGTACGTGATTCTTGATCCC
GAGCTTCGGGTTGGAAGTGGGTGGGAGAGTTCGAGGCCTTGCGCTTAAGGAGCCCCTTCGCCTCGTGCTT
GAGTTGAGGCCTGGCCTGGGCGCTGGGGCCGCCGCGTGCGAATCTGGTGGCACCTTCGCGCCTGTCTCGC
TGCTTTCGATAAGTCTCTAGCCATTTAAAATTTTTGATGACCTGCTGCGACGCTTTTTTTCTGGCAAGAT
AGTCTTGTAAATGCGGGCCAAGATCTGCACACTGGTATTTCGGTTTTTGGGGCCGCGGGCGGCGACGGGG
CCCGTGCGTCCCAGCGCACATGTTCGGCGAGGCGGGGCCTGCGAGCGCGGCCACCGAGAATCGGACGGGG
GTAGTCTCAAGCTGGCCGGCCTGCTCTGGTGCCTGGCCTCGCGCCGCCGTGTATCGCCCCGCCCTGGGCG
GCAAGGCTGGCCCGGTCGGCACCAGTTGCGTGAGCGGAAAGATGGCCGCTTCCCGGCCCTGCTGCAGGGA
GCTCAAAATGGAGGACGCGGCGCTCGGGAGAGCGGGCGGGTGAGTCACCCACACAAAGGAAAAGGGCCTT
TCCGTCCTCAGCCGTCGCTTCATGTGACTCCACGGAGTACCGGGCGCCGTCCAGGCACCTCGATTAGTTC
TCGAGCTTTTGGAGTACGTCGTCTTTAGGTTGGGGGGAGGGGTTTTATGCGATGGAGTTTCCCCACACTG
AGTGGGTGGAGACTGAAGTTAGGCCAGCTTGGCACTTGATGTAATTCTCCTTGGAATTTGCCCTTTTTGA
GTTTGGATCTTGGTTCATTCTCAAGCCTCAGACAGTGGTTCAAAGTTTTTTTCTTCCATTTCAGGTGTCG
TGACGTACGGCCACCATGGGTCCTAAGAAAAAGAGGAAGGTGGATTACAAGGATGACGACGATAAGGACT
ATAAGGACGATGATGACAAGGACTACAAAGATGATGACGATAAAGATAGTGCTACCCATATTAAATTCTC
AAAACGTGATGAGGACGGCAAAGAGTTAGCTGGTGCAACTATGGAGTTGCGTGATTCATCTGGTAAAACT
ATTAGTACATGGATTTCAGATGGACAAGTGAAAGATTTCTACCTGTATCCAGGAAAATATACATTTGTCG
AAACCGCAGCACCAGACGGTTATGAGGTAGCAACTGCTATTACCTTTACAGTTAATGAGCAAGGTCAGGT
TACTGTAAATGGCAAAGCAACTAAAGGTGACGCTCATATTAGCGCTGGAGGGGGTGGCTCCGGCGGAGGA
GGCTCTGGTGGCGGAGGGAGTGGAGCGGCCGCTCCCTCCCGGCTCCAGATGTTCTTCGCTAATAACCACG
ACCAGGAATTTGACCCTCCAAAGGTTTACCCACCTGTCCCAGCTGAGAAGAGGAAGCCCATCCGGGTGCT
GTCTCTCTTTGATGGAATCGCTACAGGGCTCCTGGTGCTGAAGGACTTGGGCATTCAGGTGGACCGCTAC
ATTGCCTCGGAGGTGTGTGAGGACTCCATCACGGTGGGCATGGTGCGGCACCAGGGGAAGATCATGTACG
TCGGGGACGTCCGCAGCGTCACACAGAAGCATATCCAGGAGTGGGGCCCATTCGATCTGGTGATTGGGGG
CAGTCCCTGCAATGACCTCTCCATCGTCAACCCTGCTCGCAAGGGCCTCTACGAGGGCACTGGCCGGCTG
TTCTTTGAGTTCTACCGCCTCCTGCATGATGCGCGGCCCAAGGAGGGAGATGATCGCCCCTTCTTCTGGC
TCTTTGAGAATGTGGTGGCCATGGGCGTTAGTGACAAGAGGGACATCTCGCGATTTCTCGAGTCCAACCC
TGTGATGATTGATGCCAAAGAAGTGTCAGCTGCACACAGGGCCCGCTACTTCTGGGGTAACCTTCCCGGT
ATGAACAGGCCGTTGGCATCCACTGTGAATGATAAGCTTGAGTTGCAAGAGTGCCTTGAACACGGACGGA
TAGCCAAATTCTCAAAGGTACGAACTATAACAACTCGGTCCAACTCAATAAAGCAAGGTAAGGACCAGCA
TTTTCCCGTGTTTATGAACGAAAAAGAAGACATTTTGTGGTGTACCGAGATGGAAAGGGTCTTCGGTTTC
CCAGTGCATTATACTGATGTTAGCAACATGAGTAGGTTGGCCCGGCAACGGCTGTTGGGTAGGAGTTGGT
CAGTCCCCGTTATCCGCCACCTTTTCGCGCCGTTGAAAGAGTACTTCGCCTGCGTATGACGTTGAGTCTC
TGTTTGTGGTGACTGATCATAATCAGCCATACCACATTTGTAGAGGTTTTACTTGCTTTAAAAAACCTCC
CACACCTCCCCCTGAACCTGAAACATAAAATGAATGCAATTGTTGTTGTTAACTTGTTTATTGCAGCTTA
TAATGGTTACAAATAAAGCAATAGCATCACAAATTTCACAAATAAAGCATTTTTTTCACTGCATTCTAGT
TGTGGTTTGTCCAAACTCATCAATGTATCTTAATGCGTCGAGTGCATTCTAGTTGTGGTTTGTCCAAACT
CATCAATGTATCTTATCATGTCTGTATACCGTCGACCTCTAGCTAGAGCTTGGCGTAATCATGGTCATAG
CTGTTTCCTGTGTGAAATTGTTATCCGCTCACAATTCCACACAACATACGAGCCGGAAGCATAAAGTGTA
AAGCCTGGGGTGCCTAATGAGTGAGCTAACTCACATTAATTGCGTTGCGCTCACTGCCCGCTTTCCAGTC
GGGAAACCTGTCGTGCCAGCTGCATTAATGAATCGGCCAACGCGCGGGGAGAGGCGGTTTGCGTATTGGG
CGCTCTTCCGCTTCCTCGCTCACTGACTCGCTGCGCTCGGTCGTTCGGCTGCGGCGAGCGGTATCAGCTC
ACTCAAAGGCGGTAATACGGTTATCCACAGAATCAGGGGATAACGCAGGAAAGAACATGTGAGCAAAAGG
CCAGCAAAAGGCCAGGAACCGTAAAAAGGCCGCGTTGCTGGCGTTTTTCCATAGGCTCCGCCCCCCTGAC
GAGCATCACAAAAATCGACGCTCAAGTCAGAGGTGGCGAAACCCGACAGGACTATAAAGATACCAGGCGT
TTCCCCCTGGAAGCTCCCTCGTGCGCTCTCCTGTTCCGACCCTGCCGCTTACCGGATACCTGTCCGCCTT
TCTCCCTTCGGGAAGCGTGGCGCTTTCTCATAGCTCACGCTGTAGGTATCTCAGTTCGGTGTAGGTCGTT
CGCTCCAAGCTGGGCTGTGTGCACGAACCCCCCGTTCAGCCCGACCGCTGCGCCTTATCCGGTAACTATC
GTCTTGAGTCCAACCCGGTAAGACACGACTTATCGCCACTGGCAGCAGCCACTGGTAACAGGATTAGCAG
AGCGAGGTATGTAGGCGGTGCTACAGAGTTCTTGAAGTGGTGGCCTAACTACGGCTACACTAGAAGAACA
GTATTTGGTATCTGCGCTCTGCTGAAGCCAGTTACCTTCGGAAAAAGAGTTGGTAGCTCTTGATCCGGCA
AACAAACCACCGCTGGTAGCGGTGGTTTTTTTGTTTGCAAGCAGCAGATTACGCGCAGAAAAAAAGGATC
TCAAGAAGATCCTTTGATCTTTTCTACGGGGTCTGACGCTCAGTGGAACGAAAACTCACGTTAAGGGATT
TTGGTCATGAGATTATCAAAAAGGATCTTCACCTAGATCCTTTTAAATTAAAAATGAAGTTTTAAATCAA
TCTAAAGTATATATGAGTAAACTTGGTCTGACAGTTACCAATGCTTAATCAGTGAGGCACCTATCTCAGC
GATCTGTCTATTTCGTTCATCCATAGTTGCCTGACTCCCCGTCGTGTAGATAACTACGATACGGGAGGGC
TTACCATCTGGCCCCAGTGCTGCAATGATACCGCGAGACCCACGCTCACCGGCTCCAGATTTATCAGCAA
TAAACCAGCCAGCCGGAAGGGCCGAGCGCAGAAGTGGTCCTGCAACTTTATCCGCCTCCATCCAGTCTAT
TAATTGTTGCCGGGAAGCTAGAGTAAGTAGTTCGCCAGTTAATAGTTTGCGCAACGTTGTTGCCATTGCT
ACAGGCATCGTGGTGTCACGCTCGTCGTTTGGTATGGCTTCATTCAGCTCCGGTTCCCAACGATCAAGGC
GAGTTACATGATCCCCCATGTTGTGCAAAAAAGCGGTTAGCTCCTTCGGTCCTCCGATCGTTGTCAGAAG
TAAGTTGGCCGCAGTGTTATCACTCATGGTTATGGCAGCACTGCATAATTCTCTTACTGTCATGCCATCC
GTAAGATGCTTTTCTGTGACTGGTGAGTACTCAACCAAGTCATTCTGAGAATAGTGTATGCGGCGACCGA
GTTGCTCTTGCCCGGCGTCAATACGGGATAATACCGCGCCACATAGCAGAACTTTAAAAGTGCTCATCAT
TGGAAAACGTTCTTCGGGGCGAAAACTCTCAAGGATCTTACCGCTGTTGAGATCCAGTTCGATGTAACCC
ACTCGTGCACCCAACTGATCTTCAGCATCTTTTACTTTCACCAGCGTTTCTGGGTGAGCAAAAACAGGAA
GGCAAAATGCCGCAAAAAAGGGAATAAGGGCGACACGGAAATGTTGAATACTCATACTCTTCCTTTTTCA
ATATTATTGAAGCATTTATCAGGGTTATTGTCTCATGAGCGGATACATATTTGAATGTATTTAGAAAAAT
AAACAAATAGGGGTTCCGCGCACATTTCCCCGAAAAGTGCCACCT
Features (pLannotate 1.2.2; 18 found; start..end, strand, type, name):
      6..230     -  polyA_signal   bGH poly(A) signal: bovine growth hormone polyadenylation signal
    240..956     -  CDS            EGFP: EGFP is a basic (constitutively fluorescent) green fluorescent protein published in 1996, derived from Aequorea victoria. It is reported to be a rapidly-maturing weak dimer with moderate acid sensitivity.
    981..1191    -  promoter       SV40 promoter: SV40 early promoter
   1232..1284    -  misc_feature   bom (fragment): basis of mobility region from pBR322
   1412..1478    +  CDS            small t antigen (fragment): SV40 (simian virus 40) small t antigen
   1485..2663    +  promoter       EF-1α promoter: strong constitutive promoter for human elongation factor EF-1α
   2703..2774    +  CDS            3xFLAG: three tandem FLAG® epitope tags
   3114..4046    +  CDS            Dnmt3a (fragment): DNM3A_MOUSE - Experimental evidence at protein level: Swiss-Prot protein existence level 1. Required for genome-wide de novo methylation and is essential for the establishment of DNA methylation patterns during development (PubMed:9662389, PubMed:11399089, PubMed:10555141, PubMed:11919202, PubMed:16567415, PubMed:17713477). DNA methylation is coordinated with methylation of histones (PubMed:9662389, PubMed:11399089, PubMed:10555141, PubMed:11919202, PubMed:16567415, PubMed:17713477). It modifies DNA in a non-processive manner and also methylates non-CpG sites (PubMed:9662389, PubMed:11399089,
   4074..4158    +  CDS            large T antigen (fragment): large T antigen from SV40 (simian virus 40)
   4181..4302    +  polyA_signal   SV40 poly(A) signal: SV40 polyadenylation signal
   4313..4364    +  polyA_signal   SV40 poly(A) signal (fragment): SV40 polyadenylation signal
   4428..4444    -  protein_bind   lac operator: The lac repressor binds to the lac operator to inhibit transcription in E. coli. This inhibition can be relieved by adding lactose or isopropyl-β-D-thiogalactopyranoside (IPTG). lac repressor encoded by lacI
   4452..4482    -  promoter       lac promoter: promoter for the E. coli lac operon
   4497..4518    -  protein_bind   CAP binding site: CAP binding activates transcription in the presence of cAMP. E. coli catabolite activator protein
   4531..4623    -  CDS            lacI (fragment): lac repressor; lacI; The lac repressor binds to the lac operator to inhibit transcription in E. coli. This inhibition can be relieved by adding lactose or isopropyl-β-D-thiogalactopyranoside (IPTG).
   4806..5394    -  rep_origin     ori: high-copy-number ColE1/pMB1/pBR322/pUC origin of replication
   5565..6425    -  CDS            AmpR: β-lactamase; bla; confers resistance to ampicillin, carbenicillin, and related antibiotics
   6426..6530    -  promoter       AmpR promoter: bla
