[The description below was written by a language model from this plasmid's Addgene catalogue record and pLannotate feature annotations shown in this document.]
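Description:
LLP783_SpyCatcher-DNMT3A-CO is a 6.6 kb mammalian expression plasmid derived from an EF1a-driven scFvGCN4-DNMT3A effector backbone, in which the antibody fragment has been replaced by a different recruitment domain. It is propagated in E. coli through a high-copy ColE1/pUC-type origin and selected with ampicillin via the AmpR (β-lactamase) cassette. Remnants of lac regulatory elements and a bom fragment are backbone carry-over.

The main transcription unit uses the strong constitutive EF-1α promoter to express a fusion of SpyCatcher to the human de novo DNA methyltransferase DNMT3A, terminated by SV40 polyadenylation signals. The annotated Dnmt3a fragment spans roughly 930 bp, which indicates a partial rather than full-length coding region. It was matched by homology to the mouse protein, although the record gives the species as human. The last 300 bp of DNMT3A are codon-optimised so that transgene mRNA can be distinguished from endogenous DNMT3A transcripts. A second, oppositely oriented cassette places EGFP under the SV40 early promoter with a bGH poly(A) signal, so transfected cells can be identified or sorted by fluorescence rather than by drug selection.

The record has some inconsistencies. The insert field reads "Traptavudin-DNMT3A" whereas the name and purpose specify SpyCatcher, and the catalogue lists an N-terminal 3xV5 tag whereas the feature table detects a 3xFLAG at that position. SpyCatcher itself is not annotated, though an unannotated gap lies between the tag and DNMT3A.

The construct serves as an effector module in a modular dCas9 recruitment platform for combinatorial epigenome editing. SpyCatcher binds its SpyTag counterpart covalently, allowing DNMT3A to be tethered to a SpyTag-bearing partner for targeted DNA methylation.
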