Addgene plasmid #211776: LLP783_SpyCatcher-DNMT3A-CO
Purpose: SpyTag counterpart binding domain, SpyCatcher, fused to DNA methyltransferase DNMT3A, with GFP selection
Depositing lab: Ryan Lister. Depositing organization: University of Western Australia. Publication: A modular dCas9-based recruitment platform for combinatorial epigenome editing. Swain T, Pflueger C, Freytag S, Poppe D, Pflueger J, Nguyen TV, Li JK, Lister R. Nucleic Acids Res. 2023 Nov 24:gkad1108. doi: 10.1093/nar/gkad1108. PubMed 38000387.
Backbone
  Vector backbone: LLP252 pEF1a-NLS-scFvGCN4-DNMT3a
  Backbone manufacturer: Ryan Lister (Addgene plasmid # 100941)
  Vector type: Mammalian Expression
  Selectable markers: GFP
Growth in bacteria
  Bacterial resistance: Ampicillin, 100 μg/mL
  Growth temperature: 37°C
  Growth strain: NEB Stable
  Copy number: High Copy
Gene/Insert
  Gene/Insert name: Traptavudin-DNMT3A
  Species: H. sapiens (human)
  Mutation: Last 300 bp codon-optimised (CO) to detect DNMT3A expression distinct from endogenous mRNA
  Promoter: pEF1a and pSV40
  Tag / fusion protein: 3xV5 (N terminal on backbone)
  Cloning method: Restriction Enzyme; 5′ cloning site Unknown (unknown if destroyed); 3′ cloning site Unknown (unknown if destroyed)
  Sequencing primers: 5′ n/a
Terms and licenses: Academic/Nonprofit Terms; Industry Terms: Not Available to Industry
Depositor comments: Please visit https://www.biorxiv.org/content/10.1101/2022.07.01.498378v1 for bioRxiv preprint.
How to cite: LLP783_SpyCatcher-DNMT3A-CO was a gift from Ryan Lister (Addgene plasmid # 211776 ; http://n2t.net/addgene:211776 ; RRID:Addgene_211776)
